>Addgene plasmid #160424 | pAAV-CaMKII-iGECI-NES | addgene full sequence | sequence record 320729 | Addgene NGS Result
GTACTATGGTTGCTTTGACGTATGCGGTGTGAAATACCGCACAGATGCGTAAGGAGAAAATACCGCATCA
GGCGCCCCTGCAGGCAGCTGCGCGCTCGCTCGCTCACTGAGGCCGCCCGGGCAAAGCCCGGGCGTCGGGC
GACCTTTGGTCGCCCGGCCTCAGTGAGCGAGCGAGCGCGCAGAGAGGGAGTGGCCAACTCCATCACTAGG
GGTTCCTGCGGCCGCTTTAAAAAACCTCCCACATCTCCCCCTGAACCTGAAACATAAAATGAATGCAATT
GTTGTTGTTAACTTGTTTATTGCAGCTTATAATGGTTACAAATAAAGCAATAGCATCACAAATTTCACAA
ATAAACACCACGGAATTGTCAGTGCCCAACAGCCGAGCCCCTGTCCAGCAGCGGGCAAGGCAGGCGGCGA
TGAGTTCCGCCGTGGCAAGAACTAACCAGGATTTATACAAGGAGGAGAAAATGAAAGCCATACGGGAAGC
AATAGCATGATACAAAGGCATTAAAGCAGCGTATCCACATAGCGTAAAAGGAGCAACATAGTTAAGAATA
CCAGTCAATCTTTCACAAATTTTGTAATCCAGAGGTTGATTATCTCGAGCGGAATTCTCAATCCAGAGTC
AGGCGTTCCAGAGGAGGCAGCTGCAGGGTTCCACCTCCCTCTTCCATCACGCTGATCTGAGTGGCCAGCC
TCTCGGCGAGCCTCTTGCAGGCTTGGCGGCCATCGAGATCGACGTAGTACGGCGTTCGGTGATGGCAAAC
GATCAATCCCCACAGTCGCTCGCCGCGCAAAATCGAGATCGACATCGTGCCGTGCATGCCTATGTTGCGC
ATGAACTCCAGATGGTTGGGCGAGACGCTGCGCAGGATGGCGAAGCTAAGATCAATCGGCCGCCCGGTGA
CCGGATTGAGGTCTGGGGTGACCGGCACCGGCCGATAATTGATATCGGGAATGATCCGTACCGGGTTGAT
GGTATAGAGCCGACGGGCCTGCGCCGGGATGAATGAGGCAGGATAGTGCAGGCCTAGTTTTGACTCGACC
TCGGCGCACCGATCCTCTGCGATCACGGACCCGCTGAAGTCGGAGGCGAAGCGATAGATCATCACCCGAT
CGAAGCCGGTAATCTTCCGCACCTCTTGCGCCGCGGCGGCGCAGGCGCTTTCCAAGGTTTCGGCGGCCTG
CAGGCGGCGGATGGCGCTGTTGGTGCGGCGGAAGAACGCCTGCGGCTCGGCGACGTCCCGCTGGGGAGGC
TCGAGCTCGAGGAAGATGAGCTGATCATGGCGATGCCAGGAGCCGATGAAGCCTGCGTCCTTTCGCATCG
TGAAGCCGACAGTGATCGGTGCTCCGACGGCCGCCCCGGGCTCGGCCAAGGCGATCGTCAGACGGTTGTG
CGTCTCCGAGTCGAAGACATCGGCCGCAGAGCGGCCGATCAGGGCGCCGATCGCCAGTCCGGTGAGTTCG
GGAAGGTTGTCGCTGCCGGCAACGATCGTCATGTCGGCGGCGAGGGCGAGCAGCAGTCCATGCGGTTGGA
TGGCACCGGGGATATGGATCGGCTCATCGTCGCAGGTTACTACCAGTGCCCCGGAGCTGGATATCTTCTT
GAACCGGTTGGCAGCGCTGACGGCAATGAAGTTTTTCTTCCAGCGCCTCTTGGAGCCACCTCCGCCACCC
CCCCCCTTTGCTGTCATCATTTGTACAAACTCTTCATAGTTTACTTGGCCATCACCATCGATATCTGCTT
CCCTTATCATTTCATCAACTTCTTCATCTGTTAACTTCTCCCCGAGGTTTGTCATGACGTGACGTAATTC
AGCAGCGCTGATGTAGCCGTTCCCATCCTTGTCAAAAACACGGAATGCTTCTCGGATTTCCTCTTCGCTG
TCTGTGTCCTTCATTTTTCTAGCCATCATAGTAAGAAATTCAGGAAAGTAAATCGTTCCATTGCCATCAG
CATCGACTTCATTGATCATATCCTGCAATTCTGCTTCCGTTGGGTTTTGTCCAAGCGACCTCATAACGGT
GCCAAGTTCCTTTGTGGTGATGGTGCCGTCCCCATCCTTGTCGAATAATGAGAAGGCTTCTTTGAACTCT
GCAATCTGCTCTTCTGTCAGTTGGTCATGGGTGTAAAGCGCGGTGATCCGCGTCGCGATCCTTTCGGCGA
GCCGTTTGCAGATCGCCCGCAGCTCGAAACGGATGAAGCGCGGCAGATAATGGTGACAGACAACCAGGCC
CCACAGCTTGCCGCCGACCACCAGCGACACCGCCAGGGTGGCGCGCACGCCCATGTCCTTCAGGAACTGC
AGATGGCACGGCGACATCGAGCGCAGGAAGCAGCCCGACATGTCGAGATCGCGCCCGGTCAGCGGCGACA
GCCGCGGCTCCAGCGGCACCGGCTGATAGGTGACGTCGACCAGCACGCGGACGCGCTGCCGCACGTACAG
CTGCCGCGCCATCTGCGGGACAGTCGACGACGGATAGCGGTTGCCGAAATAGGATTCGAGCCCAGGCACA
TGGCACTCGGAGAATACCAGGCCGTGGCCTTGCTCATCGAAACGATACACCATCACCCGGTCGTAGCCGG
TGCACTGCTGAAACAGCAGCACGGTGTCATCGCACAGCGCGCGCAGTGAACCCGCCGTGCGGATCCGCTC
CAGCGCCGGCGCCAGCGTGCCTGACAGATCGATCGACGGGCCGGCACGTTCGAGTTCGATGATCAGCCCG
CCTTCCGGAGGCCGATGCATCAGACCGCAGTACTCCGTAGAGGGATTGCCGATCCGGCAGCGCACCGCGA
CCGGCATGCCTTCGGCGGTGGGATCGAGATGCGGCAGGATCTTGATCAACAGATCGCCGTCGATCTCGGC
GAGCGGAACGCCGAGTACGCTTCCGAGATTCAGAAATTCCGCGGCGTTGGCGCTGGCCTGGATGACGCGA
TGATCATGTTCGCTGACGACCAGAAGCGCGCCATGCGGCTGGATCGAGCCGGCGAGGTGGATCTCTTCAT
GTTCGCAGGTCAAGAGGTCAGGCTGCCTGGCGACGGAGCCTTCCGCCATGGTGGCGCTAGCTCGAATCAA
GCTTATCGATACCGTCTTTTCACGCTGCCCCCAGAACTAGGGGCCACTCGCCTGCCCGTGCTCCTGAGTG
CAAACGGAGAACCGGCTTGACTGACGAGCTTGGGGCTTCTGAGCAGGGCACTGTGGCTGCTCACAGCCTC
GCGAGCCTTCGTCAGCATCCAGGTCCCCATGGCAACCACCTCCGAAACGCCCTGTTCCCGTTGCCCCGGT
AACTGCCTCCCCAACACCTGCCTGCCTTTCACTTTAAAACCTGCTCCTCTTTGCCCTGGCCTTATATACA
CAATACTGCAGGACTGTGTGGGCCCAGGAGCAAGTGGACCCTGTTCCCCCAGGGTGATGTACTGAGGGGG
TTGGAGAAGGGGATGCGAACAAACTTAGTCCACAAGTGTGCAGCATCTGCGGCCGCAGGAACCCCTAGTG
ATGGAGTTGGCCACTCCCTCTCTGCGCGCTCGCTCGCTCACTGAGGCCGGGCGACCAAAGGTCGCCCGAC
GCCCGGGCGGCCTCAGTGAGCGAGCGAGCGCGCAGCTGCCTGCAGGACATGTGAGCAAAAGGCCAGCAAA
AGGCCAGGAACCGTAAAAAGGCCGCGTTGCTGGCGTTTTTCCATAGGCTCCGCCCCCCTGACGAGCATCA
CAAAAATCGACGCTCAAGTCAGAGGTGGCGAAACCCGACAGGACTATAAAGATACCAGGCGTTTCCCCCT
GGAAGCTCCCTCGTGCGCTCTCCTGTTCCGACCCTGCCGCTTACCGGATACCTGTCCGCCTTTCTCCCTT
CGGGAAGCGTGGCGCTTTCTCATAGCTCACGCTGTAGGTATCTCAGTTCGGTGTAGGTCGTTCGCTCCAA
GCTGGGCTGTGTGCACGAACCCCCCGTTCAGCCCGACCGCTGCGCCTTATCCGGTAACTATCGTCTTGAG
TCCAACCCGGTAAGACACGACTTATCGCCACTGGCAGCAGCCACTGGTAACAGGATTAGCAGAGCGAGGT
ATGTAGGCGGTGCTACAGAGTTCTTGAAGTGGTGGCCTAACTACGGCTACACTAGAAGAACAGTATTTGG
TATCTGCGCTCTGCTGAAGCCAGTTACCTTCGGAAAAAGAGTTGGTAGCTCTTGATCCGGCAAACAAACC
ACCGCTGGTAGCGGTGGTTTTTTTGTTTGCAAGCAGCAGATTACGCGCAGAAAAAAAGGATCTCAAGAAG
ATCCTTTGATCTTTTCTACGGGGTCTGACGCTCAGTGGAACGAAAACTCACGTTAAGGGATTTTGGTCAT
GAGATTATCAAAAAGGATCTTCACCTAGATCCTTTTAAATTAAAAATGAAGTTTTAAATCAATCTAAAGT
ATATATGAGTAAACTTGGTCTGACAGTTACCAATGCTTAATCAGTGAGGCACCTATCTCAGCGATCTGTC
TATTTCGTTCATCCATAGTTGCCTGACTCCCCGTCGTGTAGATAACTACGATACGGGAGGGCTTACCATC
TGGCCCCAGTGCTGCAATGATACCGCGAGACCCACGCTCACCGGCTCCAGATTTATCAGCAATAAACCAG
CCAGCCGGAAGGGCCGAGCGCAGAAGTGGTCCTGCAACTTTATCCGCCTCCATCCAGTCTATTAATTGTT
GCCGGGAAGCTAGAGTAAGTAGTTCGCCAGTTAATAGTTTGCGCAACGTTGTTGCCATTGCTACAGGCAT
CGTGGTGTCACGCTCGTCGTTTGGTATGGCTTCATTCAGCTCCGGTTCCCAACGATCAAGGCGAGTTACA
TGATCCCCCATGTTGTGCAAAAAAGCGGTTAGCTCCTTCGGTCCTCCGATCGTTGTCAGAAGTAAGTTGG
CCGCAGTGTTATCACTCATGGTTATGGCAGCACTGCATAATTCTCTTACTGTCATGCCATCCGTAAGATG
CTTTTCTGTGACTGGTGAGTACTCAACCAAGTCATTCTGAGAATAGTGTATGCGGCGACCGAGTTGCTCT
TGCCCGGCGTCAATACGGGATAATACCGCGCCACATAGCAGAACTTTAAAAGTGCTCATCATTGGAAAAC
GTTCTTCGGGGCGAAAACTCTCAAGGATCTTACCGCTGTTGAGATCCAGTTCGATGTAACCCACTCGTGC
ACCCAACTGATCTTCAGCATCTTTTACTTTCACCAGCGTTTCTGGGTGAGCAAAAACAGGAAGGCAAAAT
GCCGCAAAAAAGGGAATAAGGGCGACACGGAAATGTTGAATACTCATACTCTTCCTTTTTCAATATTATT
GAAGCATTTATCAGGGTTATTGTCTCATGAGCGGATACATATTTGAATGTATTTAGAAAAATAAACAAAT
AGGGGTTCCGCGCACATTTCCCCGAAAAGTGCCACCTGACGTCTAAGAAACCATTATTATCATGACATTA
ACCTATAAAAATAGGCGTATCACGAGGCCCTTTCGTCTCGCGCGTTTCGGTGATGACGGTGAAAACCTCT
GACACATGCAGCTCCCGGAGACGGTCACAGCTTGTCTGTAAGCGGATGCCGGGAGCAGACAAGCCCGTCA
GGGCGCGTCAGCGGGTGTTGGCGGGTGTCGGGGCTGGCTTAACTATGCGGCATCAGAGCAGATTGTACTG
AGAGTGCACCATAAAATTGTAAACGTTAATATTTTGTTAAAATTCGCGTTAAATTTTTGTTAAATCAGCT
CATTTTTTAACCAATAGACCGAAATCGGCAAAATCCCTTATAAATCAAAAGAATAGCCCGAGATAGAGT
[37 nt withheld, positions 5810-5846]
AAAGAACGTGGACTCCAACGTCAAAGG
[141 nt withheld, positions 5874-6014]
G
[46 nt withheld, positions 6016-6061]
A
[75 nt withheld, positions 6063-6137]
Features (pLannotate 1.2.2; 19 found; start..end, strand, type, name):
     21..72      +  misc_feature   bom (fragment): basis of mobility region from pBR322
     77..217     -  repeat_region  AAV2 ITR: inverted terminal repeat of adeno-associated virus serotype 2 inverted
    290..355     +  polyA_signal   SV40 poly(A) signal (fragment): SV40 polyadenylation signal
    354..438     -  misc_feature   WPRE (fragment): woodchuck hepatitis virus posttranscriptional regulatory element
    444..601     -  misc_feature   WPRE (fragment): woodchuck hepatitis virus posttranscriptional regulatory element
    669..1577    -  CDS            miRFP720: miRFP720 is a basic (constitutively fluorescent) near ir fluorescent protein published in 2018, derived from Rhodopseudomonas palustris. It has low acid sensitivity. It requires the cofactor biliverdin for fluorescence.
   1584..1661    -  CDS            MYLK2 (fragment): MYLK2_HUMAN - Experimental evidence at protein level: Swiss-Prot protein existence level 1. Implicated in the level of global muscle contraction and cardiac function. Phosphorylates a specific serine in the N-terminus of a myosin light chain. From Homo sapiens (Human).
   1686..2126    -  CDS            CALM_PYUSP: Experimental evidence at protein level: Swiss-Prot protein existence level 1. Calmodulin mediates the control of a large number of enzymes, ion channels and other proteins by Ca(2+). Among the enzymes to be stimulated by the calmodulin-Ca(2+) complex are a number of protein kinases and phosphatases. From Pyuridae sp. (Sea squirt).
   2136..3059    -  CDS            emiRFP670: emiRFP670 is a basic (constitutively fluorescent) near ir fluorescent protein published in 2020, derived from Rhodopseudomonas palustris. It has low acid sensitivity. It requires the cofactor biliverdin for fluorescence.
   3076..3096    +  misc_feature   MCS (fragment): pBluescript multiple cloning site
   3104..3468    -  promoter       CaMKII promoter (fragment): promoter for the mouse calcium/calmodulin-dependent kinase II α subunit
   3522..3549    -  repeat_region  AAV2 ITR (fragment): inverted terminal repeat of adeno-associated virus serotype 2 inverted
   3578..3605    -  repeat_region  AAV2 ITR (fragment): inverted terminal repeat of adeno-associated virus serotype 2 inverted
   3678..4266    -  rep_origin     ori: high-copy-number ColE1/pMB1/pBR322/pUC origin of replication
   4437..5297    -  CDS            AmpR: β-lactamase; bla; confers resistance to ampicillin, carbenicillin, and related antibiotics
   5298..5402    -  promoter       AmpR promoter: bla
   5497..5532    +  CDS            rop (fragment): Rop protein, which maintains plasmids at low copy number; rop
   5634..5683    +  misc_feature   bom (fragment): basis of mobility region from pBR322
   5684..2       -  rep_origin     f1 ori (across the origin) (sequence partly withheld): f1 bacteriophage origin of replication; arrow indicates direction of (+) strand synthesis
