[The description below was written by a language model from this plasmid's Addgene catalogue record and pLannotate feature annotations shown in this document.]
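Description:
pAAV-CaMKII-iGECI-NES is an adeno-associated virus transfer plasmid built on the pAAV-CW3SL backbone for mammalian expression of iGECI, a synthetic near-infrared genetically encoded calcium indicator carrying a nuclear export signal. The catalogue lists a total size of about 6.2 kb, of which roughly 2.4 kb is the insert; the annotated sequencing result is slightly shorter, at about 6.1 kb. In bacteria the plasmid is maintained through a ColE1/pUC-type origin and selected with ampicillin via the β-lactamase gene. An f1 phage origin and small remnants of pBR322 bom and rop sequences are also present. The repository describes it as low copy and lists a recombination-deficient strain, which is typical for constructs containing repeat-rich ITRs.

The expression cassette lies between AAV2 inverted terminal repeats, which direct replication and packaging of the intervening DNA into AAV particles. One ITR is annotated in full, and the other is detected only as short fragments. A fragment of the mouse CaMKIIα promoter drives the indicator, an arrangement commonly used to favour expression in excitatory neurons. The annotated coding region reads as emiRFP670, followed by calmodulin, a short myosin light chain kinase-derived segment (a calmodulin-binding peptide) and miRFP720. This layout is consistent with a FRET-type sensor in which calcium-dependent calmodulin–peptide binding changes energy transfer between the two biliverdin-dependent near-infrared fluorescent proteins. The export signal itself is not separately annotated, but it should keep the sensor cytoplasmic. Downstream are truncated WPRE fragments, which enhance transcript stability and expression, and a short SV40 polyadenylation signal. These compact elements conserve packaging capacity. The construct is intended for producing AAV or for direct transfection, for near-infrared calcium imaging in neurons, including in vivo.
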