Addgene plasmid #160424: pAAV-CaMKII-iGECI-NES
Purpose: AAV plasmid for CaMKII-driven expression of a genetically-encoded calcium indicator iGECI with a nuclear export signal sequence
Depositing lab: Vladislav Verkhusha. Depositing organization: Albert Einstein College of Medicine. Publication: A near-infrared genetically encoded calcium indicator for in vivo imaging. Shemetov AA, Monakhov MV, Zhang Q, Canton-Josh JE, Kumar M, Chen M, Matlashov ME, Li X, Yang W, Nie L, Shcherbakova DM, Kozorovitskiy Y, Yao J, Ji N, Verkhusha VV. Nat Biotechnol. 2021 Mar;39(3):368-377. doi: 10.1038/s41587-020-0710-1. Epub 2020 Oct 26. PubMed 33106681.
Backbone
  Vector backbone: pAAV-CW3SL
  Backbone size w/o insert (bp): 3755
  Total vector size (bp): 6194
  Vector type: Mammalian Expression, AAV
Growth in bacteria
  Bacterial resistance: Ampicillin, 100 μg/mL
  Growth temperature: 37°C
  Growth strain: NEB Stable
  Copy number: Low Copy
Gene/Insert
  Gene/Insert name: iGECI-NES
  Species: Synthetic
  Insert size (bp): 2439
  Promoter: CaMKII
  Cloning method: Restriction Enzyme; 5′ cloning site NheI (not destroyed); 3′ cloning site EcoRI (not destroyed)
  Sequencing primers: 5′ gagtggcccctagttctg; 3′ tttgtaatccagaggttg
Terms and licenses: Academic/Nonprofit Terms; Industry Terms: Not Available to Industry
How to cite: pAAV-CaMKII-iGECI-NES was a gift from Vladislav Verkhusha (Addgene plasmid # 160424 ; http://n2t.net/addgene:160424 ; RRID:Addgene_160424)
